>Addgene plasmid #81125 | pEZ02 | depositor full sequence | sequence record 155979 | pEZ02 sequence 4859 bps
[100 nt withheld, positions 1-100]
C
[91 nt withheld, positions 102-192]
A
[49 nt withheld, positions 194-242]
CCTTTGACGTTGGAGTCCACGTTCTTT
[37 nt withheld, positions 270-306]
ACCCTATCTCGGTCTATTCTTTTGATTTATAAGGGATTTTGCCGATTTCGGCCTATTGGTTAAAAAATGA
GCTGATTTAACAAAAATTTAACGCGAATTTTAACAAAATATTAACGCTTACAATTTCCTGATGCGGTATT
TTCTCCTTACGCATCTGTGCGGTATTTCACACCGCATCAGGTGGCACTTTTCGGGGAAATGTGCGCGGAA
CCCCTATTTGTTTATTTTTCTAAATACATTCAAATATGTATCCGCTCATGAGACAATAACCCTGATAAAT
GCTTCAATAATATTGAAAAAGGAAGAGTATGAGTATTCAACATTTCCGTGTCGCCCTTATTCCCTTTTTT
GCGGCATTTTGCCTTCCTGTTTTTGCTCACCCAGAAACGCTGGTGAAAGTAAAAGATGCTGAAGATCAGT
TGGGTGCACGAGTGGGTTACATCGAACTGGATCTCAACAGCGGTAAGATCCTTGAGAGTTTTCGCCCCGA
AGAACGTTTTCCAATGATGAGCACTTTTAAAGTTCTGCTATGTGGCGCGGTATTATCCCGTATTGACGCC
GGGCAAGAGCAACTCGGTCGCCGCATACACTATTCTCAGAATGACTTGGTTGAGTACTCACCAGTCACAG
AAAAGCATCTTACGGATGGCATGACAGTAAGAGAATTATGCAGTGCTGCCATAACCATGAGTGATAACAC
TGCGGCCAACTTACTTCTGACAACGATCGGAGGACCGAAGGAGCTAACCGCTTTTTTGCACAACATGGGG
GATCATGTAACTCGCCTTGATCGTTGGGAACCGGAGCTGAATGAAGCCATACCAAACGACGAGCGTGACA
CCACGATGCCTGTAGCAATGGCAACAACGTTGCGCAAACTATTAACTGGCGAACTACTTACTCTAGCTTC
CCGGCAACAATTAATAGACTGGATGGAGGCGGATAAAGTTGCAGGACCACTTCTGCGCTCGGCCCTTCCG
GCTGGCTGGTTTATTGCTGATAAATCTGGAGCCGGTGAGCGTGGGTCTCGCGGTATCATTGCAGCACTGG
GGCCAGATGGTAAGCCCTCCCGTATCGTAGTTATCTACACGACGGGGAGTCAGGCAACTATGGATGAACG
AAATAGACAGATCGCTGAGATAGGTGCCTCACTGATTAAGCATTGGTAACTGTCAGACCAAGTTTACTCA
TATATACTTTAGATTGATTTAAAACTTCATTTTTAATTTAAAAGGATCTAGGTGAAGATCCTTTTTGATA
ATCTCATGACCAAAATCCCTTAACGTGAGTTTTCGTTCCACTGAGCGTCAGACCCCGTAGAAAAGATCAA
AGGATCTTCTTGAGATCCTTTTTTTCTGCGCGTAATCTGCTGCTTGCAAACAAAAAAACCACCGCTACCA
GCGGTGGTTTGTTTGCCGGATCAAGAGCTACCAACTCTTTTTCCGAAGGTAACTGGCTTCAGCAGAGCGC
AGATACCAAATACTGTTCTTCTAGTGTAGCCGTAGTTAGGCCACCACTTCAAGAACTCTGTAGCACCGCC
TACATACCTCGCTCTGCTAATCCTGTTACCAGTGGCTGCTGCCAGTGGCGATAAGTCGTGTCTTACCGGG
TTGGACTCAAGACGATAGTTACCGGATAAGGCGCAGCGGTCGGGCTGAACGGGGGGTTCGTGCACACAGC
CCAGCTTGGAGCGAACGACCTACACCGAACTGAGATACCTACAGCGTGAGCTATGAGAAAGCGCCACGCT
TCCCGAAGGGAGAAAGGCGGACAGGTATCCGGTAAGCGGCAGGGTCGGAACAGGAGAGCGCACGAGGGAG
CTTCCAGGGGGAAACGCCTGGTATCTTTATAGTCCTGTCGGGTTTCGCCACCTCTGACTTGAGCGTCGAT
TTTTGTGATGCTCGTCAGGGGGGCGGAGCCTATGGAAAAACGCCAGCAACGCGGCCTTTTTACGGTTCCT
GGCCTTTTGCTGGCCTTTTGCTCACATGTTCTTTCCTGCGTTATCCCCTGATTCTGTGGATAACCGTATT
ACCGCCTTTGAGTGAGCTGATACCGCTCGCCGCAGCCGAACGACCGAGCGCAGCGAGTCAGTGAGCGAGG
AAGCGGAAGAGCGCCCAATACGCAAACCGCCTCTCCCCGCGCGTTGGCCGATTCATTAATGCAGCTGGCA
CGACAGGTTTCCCGACTGGAAAGCGGGCAGTGAGCGCAACGCAATTAATGTGAGTTAGCTCACTCATTAG
GCACCCCAGGCTTTACACTTTATGCTTCCGGCTCGTATGTTGTGTGGAATTGTGAGCGGATAACAATTTC
ACACAGGAAACAGCTATGACCATGATTACGCCAAGCTATTTAGGTGACACTATAGAATACTCAAGCTATG
AGGTGACTGCCGCACTCAATGTTCAACCAGATCTAGTGATTATTTCGGGGTTAGCAGCCGATGCGGGCAA
CCTGGTGAAGCAACTGCGAGAATTAGGTTACAACGGCATTATTGTTGGGGGGAACGGCTTAAATACTTCT
AATATTTTCCCCGTCTGCCAAGCAAAATGTGATGGGGTGTTGGTGGCCCAAGCCTACAGTGCCGAGTTAG
ATAATGAGATTAACCGCGCGTTTCGGGACGCCTATTTTCAACAAAACCAAAAAGAGCCGCCCCAATTTAG
TGCCCAGGCTTTTACGGCGATCCAAGTTTTTGTTGAAGCCCTCAGCAGCCTCGATGAAAAAACGCCCTTA
GAAACTCTTGCTCTACCGGACTTGCGACGACAACTGCGGGACGAAATTTTTGCAGGTACCTACGTCACGC
CTTTGGGTGAAATTTCCTTCACAGAGGAAGGGGAAATTGTCCAGAAGGAATTTTTTGTGGCCCAAATTGA
AATGGATGAATCGGGTCAACAGGGGCGTTTCGCCTTCATTGAAACGAACGGAATTCTTAACAAAATCCCT
ATCAGTGATAGAACAAGATGTAACATCCCTATCAGTGATAGAGTATAAAGTTAACTGTGGGATTGCAAAA
GGAGCTCCCAACTCATAAAGTCAAGTAGGAGATTAATCATATGTCGGTCATCAAGCCCGAAATGAAAATT
AAACTGCGCATGGAGGGCGCTGTGAACGGGCACAAGTTCGTGATCGAAGGTGAAGGCATTGGTAAGCCGT
ATGAAGGTACTCAAACCCTGGACTTAACGGTTAAAGAAGGTGCCCCGTTGCCATTTAGCTACGACATCCT
GACACCCGCTTTTCAGTATGGCAATCGCGCGTTCACCAAGTATCCGAAAGATATTCCGGATTATTTCAAG
CAGGCATTCCCGGAAGGATACTCATGGGAACGCTCGATGACCTACGAAGACCAGGGCATTTGCATTGCCA
CAAGCGACATCACAATGGAGGGTGATTGCTTTTTTTACAAAATTCGCTTCGACGGGACAAACTTCCCGCC
GAATGGCCCAGTGATGCAGAAAAAGACGCTTAAATGGGAACCGTCGACAGAGAAAATGTACGTTCGCGAT
GGCGTTCTGAAAGGCGATGTTAATATGGCGCTGCTTCTCGAAGGGGGAGGCCATTACCGTTGTGATTTCA
AAACCACATACAAAGCAAAAAAAGATGTTCGTTTGCCGGACGCGCATGAAGTCGATCACCGCATTGAGAT
CCTGTCACATGATAAAGATTACAATAAGGTCCGCCTTTATGAGCACGCTGAGGCCCGCTATTCTATGCTG
CCCAGCCAAGCTAAATAAGGATCCGGCTGCTAACAAAGCCCGAAAGGAAGCTGAGTTGGCTGCTGCCACC
GCTGAGCAATAACTAGCATAACCCCTTGGGGCCTCTAAACGGGTCTTGACGGGTTTTTTGTCTAGAGCGC
TCAAGTTGATCGAATGTATGCCCCGGATATGACCTAGGGAGATTCTTCTAAAGCGAGCAGGGTTTGCCAA
GTGGCGATCGCCTCAGGGAACCATAACCAACTTTGTTCGAGGCGGCGGGGGTTGAGCTGGGAACGATCGA
GATCTAGGGCGATCGCCCGGAGTTTTTCGGCTTTCCCTACAAGAATTTCCTGGTCAACGTCGGTGGGTTG
CCTTTGGGCCAAATCGTACATACTAATCGCCAGGCCCGCATAAATCTCCGCCTGGAGGGCTGGGGGGAAA
TCCTGGGTCGTTGCCGCCGCTAAGGCTTCATACCAACGATCATTGGCGGCTTCGTAATCTGCATTGAGGT
AATGGACAAAACCCAGGGCCATCAAAATTTCGGGGTCGTTGGGCTGTTGGGCTAGGGCCATGTCCCAATT
GTCTTGCACCGTGGCGATCGCCGTTGCTTGGGTTGGCGATGGTGGGACGGCAGCCAAAGTTGTTTGCCAG
CATGCGCCCTATAGTGAGTCGTATTACAATTCACTGGCCGTCGTTTTACAACGTCGTGACTGGGAAAACC
CTGGCGTTACCCAACTTAATCGCCTTGCAGCACATCCCCCTTTCGCCAGCTGGCGTAATAGCGAAGAGGC
CCGCACCGATCGCCCTTCCCAACAGTTGCGCAGCCTGAATGGCGAATGGACGCGCCCTGTAGCGGCGCAT
TAA
Features (pLannotate 1.2.2; 17 found; start..end, strand, type, name):
    433..483     -  misc_feature   bom (fragment): basis of mobility region from pBR322
    510..614     +  promoter       AmpR promoter: bla
    615..1475    +  CDS            AmpR: β-lactamase; bla; confers resistance to ampicillin, carbenicillin, and related antibiotics
   1646..2234    +  rep_origin     ori: high-copy-number ColE1/pMB1/pBR322/pUC origin of replication
   2417..2509    +  CDS            lacI (fragment): lac repressor; lacI; The lac repressor binds to the lac operator to inhibit transcription in E. coli. This inhibition can be relieved by adding lactose or isopropyl-β-D-thiogalactopyranoside (IPTG).
   2522..2543    +  protein_bind   CAP binding site: CAP binding activates transcription in the presence of cAMP. E. coli catabolite activator protein
   2558..2588    +  promoter       lac promoter: promoter for the E. coli lac operon
   2596..2612    +  protein_bind   lac operator: The lac repressor binds to the lac operator to inhibit transcription in E. coli. This inhibition can be relieved by adding lactose or isopropyl-β-D-thiogalactopyranoside (IPTG). lac repressor encoded by lacI
   2654..2672    +  promoter       SP6 promoter: promoter for bacteriophage SP6 RNA polymerase
   3241..3258    +  promoter       PLtetO-1 promoter (fragment): modified phage lambda PL promoter with tet operator sites (Lutz and Bujard, 1997)
   3269..3289    +  promoter       PLtetO-1 promoter (fragment): modified phage lambda PL promoter with tet operator sites (Lutz and Bujard, 1997)
   3357..4031    +  CDS            mAzamiGreen: mAzamiGreen is a basic (constitutively fluorescent) green fluorescent protein published in 2003, derived from Galaxea fascicularis. It has high acid sensitivity.
   4042..4091    +  CDS            SET1 (fragment): solubility-enhancement tag derived from T7 phage gene 10B
   4099..4146    +  terminator     T7 terminator: transcription terminator for bacteriophage T7 RNA polymerase
   4654..4672    -  promoter       T7 promoter: promoter for bacteriophage T7 RNA polymerase
   4675..4832    +  CDS            lacZα (fragment): LacZα fragment of β-galactosidase; lacZ fragment
   4836..405     +  rep_origin     f1 ori (across the origin) (sequence partly withheld): f1 bacteriophage origin of replication; arrow indicates direction of (+) strand synthesis
