>Addgene plasmid #81125 | pEZ02 | addgene full sequence | sequence record 163058 | Addgene NGS Result
[100 nt withheld, positions 1-100]
C
[91 nt withheld, positions 102-192]
A
[49 nt withheld, positions 194-242]
CCTTTGACGTTGGAGTCCACGTTCTTT
[37 nt withheld, positions 270-306]
ACCCTATCTCGGTCTATTCTTTTGATTTATAAGGGATTTTGCCGATTTCGGCCTATTGGTTAAAAAATGA
GCTGATTTAACAAAAATTTAACGCGAATTTTAACAAAATATTAACGCTTACAATTTCCTGATGCGGTATT
TTCTCCTTACGCATCTGTGCGGTATTTCACACCGCATCAGGTGGCACTTTTCGGGGAAATGTGCGCGGAA
CCCCTATTTGTTTATTTTTCTAAATACATTCAAATATGTATCCGCTCATGAGACAATAACCCTGATAAAT
GCTTCAATAATATTGAAAAAGGAAGAGTATGAGTATTCAACATTTCCGTGTCGCCCTTATTCCCTTTTTT
GCGGCATTTTGCCTTCCTGTTTTTGCTCACCCAGAAACGCTGGTGAAAGTAAAAGATGCTGAAGATCAGT
TGGGTGCACGAGTGGGTTACATCGAACTGGATCTCAACAGCGGTAAGATCCTTGAGAGTTTTCGCCCCGA
AGAACGTTTTCCAATGATGAGCACTTTTAAAGTTCTGCTATGTGGCGCGGTATTATCCCGTATTGACGCC
GGGCAAGAGCAACTCGGTCGCCGCATACACTATTCTCAGAATGACTTGGTTGAGTACTCACCAGTCACAG
AAAAGCATCTTACGGATGGCATGACAGTAAGAGAATTATGCAGTGCTGCCATAACCATGAGTGATAACAC
TGCGGCCAACTTACTTCTGACAACGATCGGAGGACCGAAGGAGCTAACCGCTTTTTTGCACAACATGGGG
GATCATGTAACTCGCCTTGATCGTTGGGAACCGGAGATGAATGAAGCCATACCAAACGACGAGCGTGACA
CCACGATGCCTGTAGCAATGGCAACAACGTTGCGCAAACTATTAACTGGCGAACTACTTACTCTAGCTTC
CCGGCAACAATTAATAGACTGGATGGAGGCGGATAAAGTTGCAGGACCACTTCTGCGCTCGGCCCTTCCG
GCTGGCTGGTTTATTGCTGATAAATCTGGAGCCGGTGAGCGTGGGTCTCGCGGTATCATTGCAGCACTGG
GGCCAGATGGTAAGCCCTCCCGTATCGTAGTTATCTACACGACGGGGAGTCAGGCAACTATGGATGAACG
AAATAGACAGATCGCTGAGATAGGTGCCTCACTGATTAAGCATTGGTAACTGTCAGACCAAGTTTACTCA
TATATACTTTAGATTGATTTAAAACTTCATTTTTAATTTAAAAGGATCTAGGTGAAGATCCTTTTTGATA
ATCTCATGACCAAAATCCCTTAACGTGAGTTTTCGTTCCACTGAGCGTCAGACCCCGTAGAAAAGATCAA
AGGATCTTCTTGAGATCCTTTTTTTCTGCGCGTAATCTGCTGCTTGCAAACAAAAAAACCACCGCTACCA
GCGGTGGTTTGTTTGCCGGATCAAGAGCTACCAACTCTTTTTCCGAAGGTAACTGGCTTCAGCAGAGCGC
AGATACCAAATACTGTTCTTCTAGTGTAGCCGTAGTTAGGCCACCACTTCAAGAACTCTGTAGCACCGCC
TACATACCTCGCTCTGCTAATCCTGTTACCAGTGGCTGCTGCCAGTGGCGATAAGTCGTGTCTTACCGGG
TTGGACTCAAGACGATAGTTACCGGATAAGGCGCAGCGGTCGGGCTGAACGGGGGGTTCGTGCACACAGC
CCAGCTTGGAGCGAACGACCTACACCGAACTGAGATACCTACAGCGTGAGCTATGAGAAAGCGCCACGCT
TCCCGAAGGGAGAAAGGCGGACAGGTATCCGGTAAGCGGCAGGGTCGGAACAGGAGAGCGCACGAGGGAG
CTTCCAGGGGGAAACGCCTGGTATCTTTATAGTCCTGTCGGGTTTCGCCACCTCTGACTTGAGCGTCGAT
TTTTGTGATGCTCGTCAGGGGGGCGGAGCCTATGGAAAAACGCCAGCAACGCGGCCTTTTTACGGTTCCT
GGCCTTTTGCTGGCCTTTTGCTCACATGTTCTTTCCTGCGTTATCCCCTGATTCTGTGGATAACCGTATT
ACCGCCTTTGAGTGAGCTGATACCGCTCGCCGCAGCCGAACGACCGAGCGCAGCGAGTCAGTGAGCGAGG
AAGCGGAAGAGCGCCCAATACGCAAACCGCCTCTCCCCGCGCGTTGGCCGATTCATTAATGCAGCTGGCA
CGACAGGTTTCCCGACTGGAAAGCGGGCAGTGAGCGCAACGCAATTAATGTGAGTTAGCTCACTCATTAG
GCACCCCAGGCTTTACACTTTATGCTTCCGGCTCGTATGTTGTGTGGAATTGTGAGCGGATAACAATTTC
ACACAGGAAACAGCTATGACCATGATTACGCCAAGCTATTTAGGTGACACTATAGAATACTCAAGCTATG
AGGTGACTGCCGCACTCAATGTTCAACCAGATCTAGTGATTATTTCGGGGTTAGCAGCCGATGCGGGCAA
CCTGGTGAAGCAACTGCGAGAATTAGGTTACAACGGCATTATTGTTGGGGGGAACGGCTTAAATACTTCT
AATATTTTCCCCGTCTGCCAAGCAAAATGTGATGGGGTGTTGGTGGCCCAAGCCTACAGTGCCGAGTTAG
ATAATGAGATTAACCGCGCGTTTCGGGACGCCTATTTTCAACAAAACCAAAAAGAGCCGCCCCAATTTAG
TGCCCAGGCTTTTACGGCGATCCAAGTTTTTGTTGAAGCCCTCAGCAGCCTCGATGAAAAAACGCCCTTA
GAAACTCTTGCTCTACCGGACTTGCGACGACAACTGCGGGACGAAATTTTTGCAGGTACCTACGTCACGC
CTTTGGGTGAAATTTCCTTCACAGAGGAAGGGGAAATTGTCCAGAAGGAATTTTTTGTGGCCCAAATTGA
AATGGATGAATCGGGTCAACAGGGGCGTTTCGCCTTCATTGAAACGAACGGAATTCTTAACAAAATCCCT
ATCAGTGATAGAACAAGATGTAACATCCCTATCAGTGATAGAGTATAAAGTTAACTGTGGGATTGCAAAA
GGAGCTCCCAACTCATAAAGTCAAGTAGGAGATTAATCATATGTCGGTCATCAAGCCCGAAATGAAAATT
AAACTGCGCATGGAGGGCGCTGTGAACGGGCACAAGTTCGTGATCGAAGGTGAAGGCATTGGTAAGCCGT
ATGAAGGTACTCAAACCCTGGACTTAACGGTTAAAGAAGGTGCCCCGTTGCCATTTAGCTACGACATCCT
GACACCCGCTTTTCAGTATGGCAATCGCGCGTTCACCAAGTATCCGAAAGATATTCCGGATTATTTCAAG
CAGGCATTCCCGGAAGGATACTCATGGGAACGCTCGATGACCTACGAAGACCAGGGCATTTGCATTGCCA
CAAGCGACATCACAATGGAGGGTGATTGCTTTTTTTACAAAATTCGCTTCGACGGGACAAACTTCCCGCC
GAATGGCCCAGTGATGCAGAAAAAGACGCTTAAATGGGAACCGTCGACAGAGAAAATGTACGTTCGCGAT
GGCGTTCTGAAAGGCGATGTTAATATGGCGCTGCTTCTCGAAGGGGGAGGCCATTACCGTTGTGATTTCA
AAACCACATACAAAGCAAAAAAAGATGTTCGTTTGCCGGACGCGCATGAAGTCGATCACCGCATTGAGAT
CCTGTCACATGATAAAGATTACAATAAGGTCCGCCTTTATGAGCACGCTGAGGCCCGCTATTCTATGCTG
CCCAGCCAAGCTAAATAAGGATCCGGCTGCTAACAAAGCCCGAAAGGAAGCTGAGTTGGCTGCTGCCACC
GCTGAGCAATAACTAGCATAACCCCTTGGGGCCTCTAAACGGGTCTTGACGGGTTTTTTGTCTAGAGCGC
TCAAGTTGATCGAATGTATGCCCCGGATATGACCTAGGGAGATTCTTCTAAAGCGAGCAGGGTTTGCCAA
GTGGCGATCGCCTCAGGGAACCATAACCAACTTTGTTCGAGGCGGCGGGGGTTGAGCTGGGAACGATCGA
GATCTAGGGCGATCGCCCGGAGTTTTTCGGCTTTCCCTACAAGAATTTCCTGGTCAACGTCGGTGGGTTG
CCTTTGGGCCAAATCGTACATACTAATCGCCAGGCCCGCATAAATCTCCGCCTGGAGGGCTGGGGGGAAA
TCCTGGGTCGTTGCCGCCGCTAAGGCTTCATACCAACGATCATTGGCGGCTTCGTAATCTGCATTGAGGT
AATGGACAAAACCCAGGGCCATCAAAATTTCGGGGTCGTTGGGCTGTTGGGCTAGGGCCATGTCCCAATT
GTCTTGCACCGTGGCGATCGCCGTTGCTTGGGTTGGCGATGGTGGGACGGCAGCCAAAGTTGTTCAGCAT
GCGCCCTATAGTGAGTCGTATTACAATTCACTGGCCGTCGTTTTACAACGTCGTGACTGGGAAAACCCTG
GCGTTACCCAACTTAATCGCCTTGCAGCACATCCCCCTTTCGCCAGCTGGCGTAATAGCGAAGAGGCCCG
CACCGATCGCCCTTCCCAACAGTTGCGCAGCCTGAATGGCGAATGGACGCGCCCTGTAGCGGCGCATTAA
Features (pLannotate 1.2.2; 17 found; start..end, strand, type, name):
    433..483     -  misc_feature   bom (fragment): basis of mobility region from pBR322
    510..614     +  promoter       AmpR promoter: bla
    615..1475    +  CDS            AmpR: β-lactamase; bla; confers resistance to ampicillin, carbenicillin, and related antibiotics
   1646..2234    +  rep_origin     ori: high-copy-number ColE1/pMB1/pBR322/pUC origin of replication
   2417..2509    +  CDS            lacI (fragment): lac repressor; lacI; The lac repressor binds to the lac operator to inhibit transcription in E. coli. This inhibition can be relieved by adding lactose or isopropyl-β-D-thiogalactopyranoside (IPTG).
   2522..2543    +  protein_bind   CAP binding site: CAP binding activates transcription in the presence of cAMP. E. coli catabolite activator protein
   2558..2588    +  promoter       lac promoter: promoter for the E. coli lac operon
   2596..2612    +  protein_bind   lac operator: The lac repressor binds to the lac operator to inhibit transcription in E. coli. This inhibition can be relieved by adding lactose or isopropyl-β-D-thiogalactopyranoside (IPTG). lac repressor encoded by lacI
   2654..2672    +  promoter       SP6 promoter: promoter for bacteriophage SP6 RNA polymerase
   3241..3258    +  promoter       PLtetO-1 promoter (fragment): modified phage lambda PL promoter with tet operator sites (Lutz and Bujard, 1997)
   3269..3289    +  promoter       PLtetO-1 promoter (fragment): modified phage lambda PL promoter with tet operator sites (Lutz and Bujard, 1997)
   3357..4031    +  CDS            mAzamiGreen: mAzamiGreen is a basic (constitutively fluorescent) green fluorescent protein published in 2003, derived from Galaxea fascicularis. It has high acid sensitivity.
   4042..4091    +  CDS            SET1 (fragment): solubility-enhancement tag derived from T7 phage gene 10B
   4099..4146    +  terminator     T7 terminator: transcription terminator for bacteriophage T7 RNA polymerase
   4651..4669    -  promoter       T7 promoter: promoter for bacteriophage T7 RNA polymerase
   4672..4829    +  CDS            lacZα (fragment): LacZα fragment of β-galactosidase; lacZ fragment
   4833..405     +  rep_origin     f1 ori (across the origin) (sequence partly withheld): f1 bacteriophage origin of replication; arrow indicates direction of (+) strand synthesis
