[The description below was written by a language model from this plasmid's Addgene catalogue record and pLannotate feature annotations shown in this document.]
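Description:
pEZ02 is a roughly 4.86 kb reporter plasmid built on the pACSA backbone, in which a green fluorescent protein is placed under the control of the PEZ1 promoter. It comes from work developing synthetic biology tools for controlling gene expression in the cyanobacterium Synechococcus sp. PCC 7002. The plasmid is maintained in E. coli through a high-copy ColE1/pUC-type origin and selected with ampicillin via the bla gene and its native promoter. An f1 origin, a bom fragment, and remnants of a standard cloning vector surround the insert region: a lacI fragment, the CAP site, lac promoter and operator, a lacZα fragment, and flanking SP6 and T7 promoters. No cyanobacterial origin or additional selection marker is annotated. Unannotated stretches of several hundred base pairs lie on either side of the reporter cassette, but the record does not state what they are or how the construct is delivered to or maintained in the cyanobacterium.

In the cassette, two short fragments matching the tet-operator-bearing PLtetO-1 promoter sit just upstream of the reporter. This suggests that PEZ1 contains tet operator sequences and may be TetR-responsive, although the record does not describe its design, and no tetR gene is annotated. The catalogue entry calls the reporter GFP, while the automated annotation matches the open reading frame to mAzamiGreen, so the exact green fluorescent protein variant is uncertain. It is followed by a short fragment annotated as a T7 gene 10-derived tag and a T7 terminator. The insert was assembled by Gibson cloning. The depositor sequence and the repository sequencing result differ by three nucleotides in length but give the same feature layout. The plasmid's likely use is measuring PEZ1 promoter activity by fluorescence.
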