Addgene plasmid #81125: pEZ02
Purpose: pACSA_PEZ1_GFP
Depositing lab: Brian Pfleger. Depositing organization: University of Wisconsin, Madison. Publication: Construction of new synthetic biology tools for the control of gene expression in the cyanobacterium Synechococcus sp. strain PCC 7002. Zess EK, Begemann MB, Pfleger BF. Biotechnol Bioeng. 2016 Feb;113(2):424-32. doi: 10.1002/bit.25713. Epub 2015 Sep 3. PubMed 26192329.
Backbone
  Vector backbone: pACSA
  Total vector size (bp): 4859
Growth in bacteria
  Bacterial resistance: Ampicillin, 100 μg/mL
  Growth temperature: 37°C
  Growth strain: DH5alpha
  Copy number: Unknown
Gene/Insert
  Gene/Insert name: GFP
  Promoter: PEZ1
  Cloning method: Gibson Cloning
  Sequencing primers: 5′ GCTTCCGGCTCGTATGTTGTG; 3′ TTGGGTAACGCCAGGGT
Terms and licenses: Academic/Nonprofit Terms; Industry Terms: Not Available to Industry
How to cite: pEZ02 was a gift from Brian Pfleger (Addgene plasmid # 81125 ; http://n2t.net/addgene:81125 ; RRID:Addgene_81125)
