>Addgene plasmid #81125 | pEZ02 | addgene partial sequence | sequence record 158641 | T7term 5'-GCTAGTTATTGCTCAGCGG-3'
CTTTCGGGCTTTGTTAGCAGCCGGATCCTTATTTAGCTTGGCTGGGCAGCATAGAATAGCGGGCCTCAGC
GTGCTCATAAAGGCGGACCTTATTGTAATCTTTATCATGTGACAGGATCTCAATGCGGTGATCGACTTCA
TGCGCGTCCGGCAAACGAACATCTTTTTTTGCTTTGTATGTGGTTTTGAAATCACAACGGTAATGGCCTC
CCCCTTCGAGAAGCAGCGCCATATTAACATCGCCTTTCAGAACGCCATCGCGAACGTACATTTTCTCTGT
CGACGGTTCCCATTTAAGCGTCTTTTTCTGCATCACTGGGCCATTCGGCGGGAAGTTTGTCCCGTCGAAG
CGAATTTTGTAAAAAAAGCAATCACCCTCCATTGTGATGTCGCTTGTGGCAATGCAAATGCCCTGGTCTT
CGTAGGTCATCGAGCGTTCCCATGAGTATCCTTCCGGGAATGCCTGCTTGAAATAATCCGGAATATCTTT
CGGATACTTGGTGAACGCGCGATTGCCATACTGAAAAGCGGGTGTCAGGATGTCGTAGCTAAATGGCAAC
GGGGCACCTTCTTTAACCGTTAAGTCCAGGGTTTGAGTACCTTCATACGGCTTACCAATGCCTTCACCTT
CGATCACGAACTTGTGCCCGTTCACAGCGCCCTCCATGCGCAGTTTAATTTTCATTTCGGGCTTGATGAC
CGACATATGATTAATCTCCTACTTGACTTTATGAGTTGGGAGCTCCTTTTGCAATCCCACAGTTAACTTT
ATACTCTATCACTGATAGGGATGTTACATCTTGTTCTATCACTGATAGGGATTTTGTTAAGAATTCCGTT
CGTTTCA
