>Addgene plasmid #81125 | pEZ02 | addgene partial sequence | sequence record 158666 | M13pUC-Rev 5'-AGCGGATAACAATTTCACACAGG-3'
ATTACGCCAAGCTATTTAGGTGACACTATAGAATACTCAAGCTATGAGGTGACTGCCGCACTCAATGTTC
AACCAGATCTAGTGATTATTTCGGGGTTAGCAGCCGATGCGGGCAACCTGGTGAAGCAACTGCGAGAATT
AGGTTACAACGGCATTATTGTTGGGGGGAACGGCTTAAATACTTCTAATATTTTCCCCGTCTGCCAAGCA
AAATGTGATGGGGTGTTGGTGGCCCAAGCCTACAGTGCCGAGTTAGATAATGAGATTAACCGCGCGTTTC
GGGACGCCTATTTTCAACAAAACCAAAAAGAGCCGCCCCAATTTAGTGCCCAGGCTTTTACGGCGATCCA
AGTTTTTGTTGAAGCCCTCAGCAGCCTCGATGAAAAAACGCCCTTAGAAACTCTTGCTCTACCGGACTTG
CGACGACAACTGCGGGACGAAATTTTTGCAGGTACCTACGTCACGCCTTTGGGTGAAATTTCCTTCACAG
AGGAAGGGGAAATTGTCCAGAAGGAATTTTTTGTGGCCCAAATTGAAATGGATGAATCGGGTCAACAGGG
GCGTTTCGCCTTCATTGAAACGAACGGAATTCTTAACAAAATCCCTATCAGTGATAGAACAAGATGTAAC
ATCCCTATCAGTGATAGAGTATAAAGTTAACTGTGGGATTGCAAAAGGAGCTCCCAACTCATAAAGTCAA
GTAGGAGATTAATCATATGTCGGTCATCAAGCCCGAAATGAAAATTAAACTGCGCATGGAGGGCGCTGTG
AACGGGCACAAGTTCGTGATCGAAGGTGAAGGCATTGGTAAGCCGTATGAAGGTACTCAAACCCTGGACT
TAACGGTTAAAGAAGGTGCCCCG
